Addgene plasmid #28224: pcDNA3.T7 delta-NFAT3
Depositing lab: Sebastien Jauliac. Depositing organization: INSERM, ADR Paris VII, St. Lazare (Inactive). Publication: NFAT3 transcription factor inhibits breast cancer cell motility by targeting the Lipocalin 2 gene. Fougere M, Gaudineau B, Barbier J, Guaddachi F, Feugeas JP, Auboeuf D, Jauliac S. Oncogene. 2010 Apr 15. 29(15):2292-301. 10.1038/onc.2009.499 PubMed 20101218.
Backbone
  Vector backbone: pcDNA3
  Backbone manufacturer: Invitrogen
  Backbone size w/o insert (bp): 5469
  Vector type: Mammalian Expression
  Selectable markers: Neomycin (select with G418)
Growth in bacteria
  Bacterial resistance: Ampicillin, 100 μg/mL
  Growth temperature: 37°C
  Growth strain: DH5alpha
  Copy number: High Copy
Gene/Insert
  Gene/Insert name: Delta NFAT3 (alt name: NFATC4)
  Species: H. sapiens (human)
  Insert size (bp): 1593
  Mutation: hNFAT3 WT deleted amino acids 1-342
  GenBank ID: NM_004554
  Entrez Gene: NFATC4 (a.k.a. NF-AT3, NF-ATC4, NFAT3)
  Promoter: CMV
  Tag / fusion protein: T7 (N terminal on backbone)
  Cloning method: Restriction Enzyme; 5′ cloning site BamHI (not destroyed); 3′ cloning site BamHI (not destroyed)
  Sequencing primers: 5′ CMV-F; 3′ BGH-rev
Resource information
  A portion of this plasmid was derived from a plasmid made by: Tim Hoey
Terms and licenses: Academic/Nonprofit Terms; Industry Terms: Not Available to Industry
How to cite: pcDNA3.T7 delta-NFAT3 was a gift from Sebastien Jauliac (Addgene plasmid # 28224 ; http://n2t.net/addgene:28224 ; RRID:Addgene_28224)
