[The description below was written by a language model from this plasmid's Addgene catalogue record and pLannotate feature annotations shown in this document.]
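Description:
pcDNA3.T7 delta-NFAT3 is a mammalian expression plasmid built on the Invitrogen pcDNA3 backbone that encodes an N-terminally truncated form of the human transcription factor NFAT3 (NFATC4). It is maintained in E. coli as a high-copy plasmid through a ColE1/pUC-type origin and selected with ampicillin via the β-lactamase gene. An f1 origin is also present, which in principle allows single-stranded DNA production. For mammalian cells, an SV40 early promoter drives a neomycin phosphotransferase gene followed by an SV40 polyadenylation signal, permitting G418 selection of stable transfectants. The 7,011 nt depositor sequence is consistent with the stated backbone and insert sizes.

The expression cassette consists of the human CMV immediate-early enhancer and promoter, an N-terminal T7 epitope tag (the phage T7 gene 10 leader peptide) supplied by the modified backbone, the NFATC4 fragment, and the bovine growth hormone polyadenylation signal. The insert of about 1.6 kb lacks amino acids 1–342 of the wild-type protein and was cloned into a BamHI site that is retained at both ends. T7 and SP6 phage promoters flank the insert, so in vitro transcription from either side is possible. The short annotated HIV-1 LTR, extra SV40 promoter, ble and lacI fragments are probably residual backbone sequence or automated annotation matches rather than functional elements.

The associated publication concerns NFAT3 inhibiting breast cancer cell motility through the Lipocalin 2 gene, so the construct is suited to expressing a detectable, tagged deletion mutant of NFAT3 in cultured cells for comparison with the full-length protein. The record does not state the functional consequence of the deletion.
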