Features (pLannotate 1.2.2; 22 found; start..end, strand, type, name):
     36..80      -  misc_feature   bom (fragment): basis of mobility region from pBR322
    235..614     +  enhancer       CMV enhancer: human cytomegalovirus immediate early enhancer
    615..818     +  promoter       CMV promoter: human cytomegalovirus (CMV) immediate early promoter
    814..847     +  LTR            5' LTR (truncated) (fragment): truncated 5' long terminal repeat (LTR) from HIV-1
    863..881     +  promoter       T7 promoter: promoter for bacteriophage T7 RNA polymerase
    895..927     +  CDS            T7 tag (gene 10 leader): leader peptide from bacteriophage T7 gene 10 promotes efficient translation in E. coli
    925..2532    +  CDS            NFATC4 (fragment): NFAC4_HUMAN - Also known as NFAT3 From Homo sapiens (Human).
   2563..2581    -  promoter       SP6 promoter: promoter for bacteriophage SP6 RNA polymerase
   2607..2831    +  polyA_signal   bGH poly(A) signal: bovine growth hormone polyadenylation signal
   2835..2856    +  promoter       SV40 promoter (fragment): SV40 enhancer and early promoter
   2877..3305    +  rep_origin     f1 ori (sequence partly withheld): f1 bacteriophage origin of replication; arrow indicates direction of (+) strand synthesis
   3319..3649    +  promoter       SV40 promoter: SV40 enhancer and early promoter
   3716..4507    +  CDS            neo: KKA2_KLEPN - Also known as kan, nptII. Experimental evidence at protein level: Swiss-Prot protein existence level 1. Resistance to kanamycin, neomycin, paromomycin, ribostamycin, butirosin and gentamicin B. From Klebsiella pneumoniae.
   4531..4689    +  CDS            ble (fragment): BLE_KLEPN - Experimental evidence at protein level: Swiss-Prot protein existence level 1. Binding protein with a strong affinity to the bleomycin family of antibiotics. Binds to CL990; an antimitotic-antibiotic compound. From Klebsiella pneumoniae.
   4684..4805    +  polyA_signal   SV40 poly(A) signal: SV40 polyadenylation signal
   4878..4894    -  protein_bind   lac operator: The lac repressor binds to the lac operator to inhibit transcription in E. coli. This inhibition can be relieved by adding lactose or isopropyl-β-D-thiogalactopyranoside (IPTG). lac repressor encoded by lacI
   4902..4932    -  promoter       lac promoter: promoter for the E. coli lac operon
   4947..4968    -  protein_bind   CAP binding site: CAP binding activates transcription in the presence of cAMP. E. coli catabolite activator protein
   4981..5073    -  CDS            lacI (fragment): lac repressor; lacI; The lac repressor binds to the lac operator to inhibit transcription in E. coli. This inhibition can be relieved by adding lactose or isopropyl-β-D-thiogalactopyranoside (IPTG).
   5256..5844    -  rep_origin     ori: high-copy-number ColE1/pMB1/pBR322/pUC origin of replication
   6015..6875    -  CDS            AmpR: β-lactamase; bla; confers resistance to ampicillin, carbenicillin, and related antibiotics
   6876..6980    -  promoter       AmpR promoter: bla
>Addgene plasmid #28224 | pcDNA3.T7 delta-NFAT3 | depositor full sequence | sequence record 13358 | Author sequence
GACGGATCGGGAGATCTCCCGATCCCCTATGGTCGACTCTCAGTACAATCTGCTCTGATGCCGCATAGTT
AAGCCAGTATCTGCTCCCTGCTTGTGTGTTGGAGGTCGCTGAGTAGTGCGCGAGCAAAATTTAAGCTACA
ACAAGGCAAGGCTTGACCGACAATTGCATGAAGAATCTGCTTAGGGTTAGGCGTTTTGCGCTGCTTCGCG
ATGTACGGGCCAGATATACGCGTTGACATTGATTATTGACTAGTTATTAATAGTAATCAATTACGGGGTC
ATTAGTTCATAGCCCATATATGGAGTTCCGCGTTACATAACTTACGGTAAATGGCCCGCCTGGCTGACCG
CCCAACGACCCCCGCCCATTGACGTCAATAATGACGTATGTTCCCATAGTAACGCCAATAGGGACTTTCC
ATTGACGTCAATGGGTGGACTATTTACGGTAAACTGCCCACTTGGCAGTACATCAAGTGTATCATATGCC
AAGTACGCCCCCTATTGACGTCAATGACGGTAAATGGCCCGCCTGGCATTATGCCCAGTACATGACCTTA
TGGGACTTTCCTACTTGGCAGTACATCTACGTATTAGTCATCGCTATTACCATGGTGATGCGGTTTTGGC
AGTACATCAATGGGCGTGGATAGCGGTTTGACTCACGGGGATTTCCAAGTCTCCACCCCATTGACGTCAA
TGGGAGTTTGTTTTGGCACCAAAATCAACGGGACTTTCCAAAATGTCGTAACAACTCCGCCCCATTGACG
CAAATGGGCGGTAGGCGTGTACGGTGGGAGGTCTATATAAGCAGAGCTCTCTGGCTAACTAGAGAACCCA
CTGCTTACTGGCTTATCGAAATTAATACGACTCACTATAGGGAGACCCAAGCTTATGGCTAGCATGACTG
GTGGACAGCAAATGGGTCGCGGTACCGAGCTCGGATCCATGGACTACCTGGCAGTGCCCTCCCCACTCGC
TTGGTCCAAGGCCCGGATTGGGGGACACAGCCCTATCTTCAGGACCTCTGCCCTACCCCCACTGGACTGG
CCTCTGCCCAGCCAATATGAGCAGCTGGAGCTGAGGATCGAGGTACAGCCTAGAGCCCACCACCGGGCCC
ACTATGAGACAGAAGGCAGCCGTGGAGCTGTCAAAGCTGCCCCTGGCGGTCACCCCGTAGTCAAGCTCCT
AGGCTACAGTGAGAAGCCACTGACCCTACAGATGTTCATCGGCACTGCAGATGAAAGGAACCTGCGGCCT
CATGCCTTCTATCAGGTGCACCGTATCACAGGCAAGATGGTGGCCACGGCCAGCTATGAAGCCGTAGTCA
GTGGCACCAAGGTGTTGGAGATGACTCTGCTGCCTGAGAACAACATGGCGGCCAACATTGACTGCGCGGG
AATCCTGAAGCTTCGGAATTCAGACATTGAGCTTCGGAAGGGTGAGACGGACATCGGGCGCAAAAACACA
CGTGTACGGCTGGTGTTCCGGGTACACGTGCCCCAGGGCGGCGGGAAGGTCGTCTCAGTACAGGCAGCAT
CGGTGCCCATCGAGTGCTCCCAGCGCTCAGCCCAGGAGCTGCCCCAGGTGGAGGCCTACAGCCCCAGTGC
CTGCTCTGTGAGAGGAGGCGAGGAACTGGTACTGACTGGCTCCAACTTCCTGCCAGACTCCAAGGTGGTG
TTCATTGAGAGGGGTCCTGATGGGAAGCTGCAATGGGAGGAGGAGGCCACAGTGAACCGACTGCAGAGCA
ACGAGGTGACGCTGACCCTGACTGTCCCCGAGTACAGCAACAAGAGGGTTTCCCGGCCAGTCCAGGTCTA
CTTTTATGTCTCCAATGGGCGGAGGAAACGCAGTCCTACCCAGAGTTTCAGGTTTCTGCCTGTGATCTGC
AAAGAGGAGCCCCTACCGGACTCATCTCTGCGGGGTTTCCCTTCAGCATCGGCAACCCCCTTTGGCACTG
ACATGGACTTCTCACCACCCAGGCCCCCCTACCCCTCCTATCCCCATGAAGACCCTGCTTGCGAAACTCC
TTACCTATCAGAAGGCTTCGGCTATGGCATGCCCCCTCTGTACCCCCAGACGGGGCCCCCACCATCCTAC
AGACCGGGCCTGCGGATGTTCCCTGAGACTAGGGGTACCACAGGTTGTGCCCAACCACCTGCAGTTTCCT
TCCTTCCCCGCCCCTTCCCTAGTGACCCGTATGGAGGGCGGGGCTCCTCTTTCCCCCTGGGGCTGCCATT
CTCTCCGCCAGCCCCCTTTCGGCCGCCTCCTCTTCCTGCATCCCCACCGCTTGAAGGCCCCTTCCCTTCC
CAGAGTGATGTGCATCCCCTACCTGCTGAGGGATACAATAAGGTAGGGCCAGGCTATGGCCCTGGGGAGG
GGGCTCCGGAGCAGGAGAAATCCAGGGGTGGCTACAGCAGCGGCTTCCGAGACAGTGTCCCTATCCAGGG
TATCACGCTGGAGGAAGTGAGTGAGATCATTGGCCGAGACCTGAGTGGCTTCCCTGCACCTCCTGGAGAA
GAGCCTCCTGCCTGACTCGAGCATGCATCTAGAGGGCCCTATTCTATAGTGTCACCTAAATGCTAGAGCT
CGCTGATCAGCCTCGACTGTGCCTTCTAGTTGCCAGCCATCTGTTGTTTGCCCCTCCCCCGTGCCTTCCT
TGACCCTGGAAGGTGCCACTCCCACTGTCCTTTCCTAATAAAATGAGGAAATTGCATCGCATTGTCTGAG
TAGGTGTCATTCTATTCTGGGGGGTGGGGTGGGGCAGGACAGCAAGGGGGAGGATTGGGAAGACAATAGC
AGGCATGCTGGGGATGCGGTGGGCTCTATGGCTTCTGAGGCGGAAAGAACCAGCTGGGGCTCTAGGGGGT
ATCCCC
[124 nt withheld, positions 2877-3000]
C
[32 nt withheld, positions 3002-3033]
CA
[57 nt withheld, positions 3036-3092]
A
[49 nt withheld, positions 3094-3142]
CCTTTGACGTTGGAGTCCACGTTCTTT
[37 nt withheld, positions 3170-3206]
ACCCTATCTCGGTCTATTCTTTTGATTTATAAGGGATTTTGGGGATTTCGGCCTATTGGTTAAAAAATGA
GCTGATTTAACAAAAATTTAACGCGAATTAATTCTGTGGAATGTGTGTCAGTTAGGGTGTGGAAAGTCCC
CAGGCTCCCCAGGCAGGCAGAAGTATGCAAAGCATGCATCTCAATTAGTCAGCAACCAGGTGTGGAAAGT
CCCCAGGCTCCCCAGCAGGCAGAAGTATGCAAAGCATGCATCTCAATTAGTCAGCAACCATAGTCCCGCC
CCTAACTCCGCCCATCCCGCCCCTAACTCCGCCCAGTTCCGCCCATTCTCCGCCCCATGGCTGACTAATT
TTTTTTATTTATGCAGAGGCCGAGGCCGCCTCTGCCTCTGAGCTATTCCAGAAGTAGTGAGGAGGCTTTT
TTGGAGGCCTAGGCTTTTGCAAAAAGCTCCCGGGAGCTTGTATATCCATTTTCGGATCTGATCAAGAGAC
AGGATGAGGATCGTTTCGCATGATTGAACAAGATGGATTGCACGCAGGTTCTCCGGCCGCTTGGGTGGAG
AGGCTATTCGGCTATGACTGGGCACAACAGACAATCGGCTGCTCTGATGCCGCCGTGTTCCGGCTGTCAG
CGCAGGGGCGCCCGGTTCTTTTTGTCAAGACCGACCTGTCCGGTGCCCTGAATGAACTGCAGGACGAGGC
AGCGCGGCTATCGTGGCTGGCCACGACGGGCGTTCCTTGCGCAGCTGTGCTCGACGTTGTCACTGAAGCG
GGAAGGGACTGGCTGCTATTGGGCGAAGTGCCGGGGCAGGATCTCCTGTCATCTCACCTTGCTCCTGCCG
AGAAAGTATCCATCATGGCTGATGCAATGCGGCGGCTGCATACGCTTGATCCGGCTACCTGCCCATTCGA
CCACCAAGCGAAACATCGCATCGAGCGAGCACGTACTCGGATGGAAGCCGGTCTTGTCGATCAGGATGAT
CTGGACGAAGAGCATCAGGGGCTCGCGCCAGCCGAACTGTTCGCCAGGCTCAAGGCGCGCATGCCCGACG
GCGAGGATCTCGTCGTGACCCATGGCGATGCCTGCTTGCCGAATATCATGGTGGAAAATGGCCGCTTTTC
TGGATTCATCGACTGTGGCCGGCTGGGTGTGGCGGACCGCTATCAGGACATAGCGTTGGCTACCCGTGAT
ATTGCTGAAGAGCTTGGCGGCGAATGGGCTGACCGCTTCCTCGTGCTTTACGGTATCGCCGCTCCCGATT
CGCAGCGCATCGCCTTCTATCGCCTTCTTGACGAGTTCTTCTGAGCGGGACTCTGGGGTTCGAAATGACC
GACCAAGCGACGCCCAACCTGCCATCACGAGATTTCGATTCCACCGCCGCCTTCTATGAAAGGTTGGGCT
TCGGAATCGTTTTCCGGGACGCCGGCTGGATGATCCTCCAGCGCGGGGATCTCATGCTGGAGTTCTTCGC
CCACCCCAACTTGTTTATTGCAGCTTATAATGGTTACAAATAAAGCAATAGCATCACAAATTTCACAAAT
AAAGCATTTTTTTCACTGCATTCTAGTTGTGGTTTGTCCAAACTCATCAATGTATCTTATCATGTCTGTA
TACCGTCGACCTCTAGCTAGAGCTTGGCGTAATCATGGTCATAGCTGTTTCCTGTGTGAAATTGTTATCC
GCTCACAATTCCACACAACATACGAGCCGGAAGCATAAAGTGTAAAGCCTGGGGTGCCTAATGAGTGAGC
TAACTCACATTAATTGCGTTGCGCTCACTGCCCGCTTTCCAGTCGGGAAACCTGTCGTGCCAGCTGCATT
AATGAATCGGCCAACGCGCGGGGAGAGGCGGTTTGCGTATTGGGCGCTCTTCCGCTTCCTCGCTCACTGA
CTCGCTGCGCTCGGTCGTTCGGCTGCGGCGAGCGGTATCAGCTCACTCAAAGGCGGTAATACGGTTATCC
ACAGAATCAGGGGATAACGCAGGAAAGAACATGTGAGCAAAAGGCCAGCAAAAGGCCAGGAACCGTAAAA
AGGCCGCGTTGCTGGCGTTTTTCCATAGGCTCCGCCCCCCTGACGAGCATCACAAAAATCGACGCTCAAG
TCAGAGGTGGCGAAACCCGACAGGACTATAAAGATACCAGGCGTTTCCCCCTGGAAGCTCCCTCGTGCGC
TCTCCTGTTCCGACCCTGCCGCTTACCGGATACCTGTCCGCCTTTCTCCCTTCGGGAAGCGTGGCGCTTT
CTCAATGCTCACGCTGTAGGTATCTCAGTTCGGTGTAGGTCGTTCGCTCCAAGCTGGGCTGTGTGCACGA
ACCCCCCGTTCAGCCCGACCGCTGCGCCTTATCCGGTAACTATCGTCTTGAGTCCAACCCGGTAAGACAC
GACTTATCGCCACTGGCAGCAGCCACTGGTAACAGGATTAGCAGAGCGAGGTATGTAGGCGGTGCTACAG
AGTTCTTGAAGTGGTGGCCTAACTACGGCTACACTAGAAGGACAGTATTTGGTATCTGCGCTCTGCTGAA
GCCAGTTACCTTCGGAAAAAGAGTTGGTAGCTCTTGATCCGGCAAACAAACCACCGCTGGTAGCGGTGGT
TTTTTTGTTTGCAAGCAGCAGATTACGCGCAGAAAAAAAGGATCTCAAGAAGATCCTTTGATCTTTTCTA
CGGGGTCTGACGCTCAGTGGAACGAAAACTCACGTTAAGGGATTTTGGTCATGAGATTATCAAAAAGGAT
CTTCACCTAGATCCTTTTAAATTAAAAATGAAGTTTTAAATCAATCTAAAGTATATATGAGTAAACTTGG
TCTGACAGTTACCAATGCTTAATCAGTGAGGCACCTATCTCAGCGATCTGTCTATTTCGTTCATCCATAG
TTGCCTGACTCCCCGTCGTGTAGATAACTACGATACGGGAGGGCTTACCATCTGGCCCCAGTGCTGCAAT
GATACCGCGAGACCCACGCTCACCGGCTCCAGATTTATCAGCAATAAACCAGCCAGCCGGAAGGGCCGAG
CGCAGAAGTGGTCCTGCAACTTTATCCGCCTCCATCCAGTCTATTAATTGTTGCCGGGAAGCTAGAGTAA
GTAGTTCGCCAGTTAATAGTTTGCGCAACGTTGTTGCCATTGCTACAGGCATCGTGGTGTCACGCTCGTC
GTTTGGTATGGCTTCATTCAGCTCCGGTTCCCAACGATCAAGGCGAGTTACATGATCCCCCATGTTGTGC
AAAAAAGCGGTTAGCTCCTTCGGTCCTCCGATCGTTGTCAGAAGTAAGTTGGCCGCAGTGTTATCACTCA
TGGTTATGGCAGCACTGCATAATTCTCTTACTGTCATGCCATCCGTAAGATGCTTTTCTGTGACTGGTGA
GTACTCAACCAAGTCATTCTGAGAATAGTGTATGCGGCGACCGAGTTGCTCTTGCCCGGCGTCAATACGG
GATAATACCGCGCCACATAGCAGAACTTTAAAAGTGCTCATCATTGGAAAACGTTCTTCGGGGCGAAAAC
TCTCAAGGATCTTACCGCTGTTGAGATCCAGTTCGATGTAACCCACTCGTGCACCCAACTGATCTTCAGC
ATCTTTTACTTTCACCAGCGTTTCTGGGTGAGCAAAAACAGGAAGGCAAAATGCCGCAAAAAAGGGAATA
AGGGCGACACGGAAATGTTGAATACTCATACTCTTCCTTTTTCAATATTATTGAAGCATTTATCAGGGTT
ATTGTCTCATGAGCGGATACATATTTGAATGTATTTAGAAAAATAAACAAATAGGGGTTCCGCGCACATT
TCCCCGAAAAGTGCCACCTGACGTC
