>Addgene plasmid #28224 | pcDNA3.T7 delta-NFAT3 | addgene partial sequence | sequence record 55091 | CMV-F 5'-CGCAAATGGGCGGTAGGCGTG-3'
ACTAGAGAACCCACTGCTTACTGGCTTATCGAAATTAATACGACTCACTATAGGGAGACCCAAGCTATGG
CTAGCATGACTGGTGGACAGCAAATGGGTCGCGGATCCCGGTCTGAGGAGCCTGCCTCATGCAATGGGAA
GCTGCCCTTGGGAGCAGAGGAGTCTGTGGCTCCTCCAGGAGGTTCCCGGAAGGAGGTGGCTGGCATGGAC
TACCTGGCAGTGCCCTCCCCACTCGCTTGGTCCAAGGCCCGGATTGGGGGACACAGCCCTATCTTCAGGA
CCTCTGCCCTACCCCCACTGGACTGGCCTCTGCCCAGCCAATATGAGCAGCTGGAGCTGAGGATCGAGGT
ACAGCCTAGAGCCCACCACCGGGCCCACTATGAGACAGAAGGCAGCCGTGGAGCTGTCAAAGCTGCCCCT
GGCGGTCACCCCGTAGTCAAGCTCCTAGGCTACAGTGAGAAGCCACTGACCCTACAGATGTTCATCGGCA
CTGCAGATGAAAGGAACCTGCGGCCTCATGCCTTCTATCAGGTGCACCGTATCACAGGCAAGATGGTGGC
CACGGCCAGCTATGAAGCCGTAGTCAGTGGCACCAAGGTGTTGGAGATGACTCTGCTGCCTGAGAACAAC
ATGGCGGCCAACATTGACTGCGCGGGAATCCTGAAGCTTCGGAATTCAGACATTGAGCTTCGGAAGGGTG
AGACGGACATCGGGCGCAAAAACACACGTGTACGGCTGGTGTTCCGGGTACACGTGCCCCAGGGCGGCGG
GAAGGTCGTCTCAGTACAGGCAGCATCGGTGCCCATCGAGTGCTCCCAGCGCTCAGCCCAGGAGCTGCCC
CAGGTGGAGGCCTACAGCCCCAGTGCCTGCTCTGTGAGAGGA
